Addgene plasmid #22671: pGFAP::MyrTomato
Depositing lab: Robert Benezra. Depositing organization: Memorial Sloan-Kettering Cancer Center. Publication: High levels of Id1 expression define B1 type adult neural stem cells. Nam HS, Benezra R. Cell Stem Cell. 2009 Nov 6. 5(5):515-26. 10.1016/j.stem.2009.08.017 PubMed 19896442.
Backbone
  Vector backbone: Gfa2-cLac
  Backbone size w/o insert (bp): 5500
  Vector type: Mammalian Expression
Growth in bacteria
  Bacterial resistance: Ampicillin, 100 μg/mL
  Growth temperature: 37°C
  Growth strain: DH5alpha
  Copy number: High Copy
Gene/Insert
  Gene/Insert name: myrtdTomato
  Insert size (bp): 1400
  Mutation: Gfa2 human GFAP promoter
  Cloning method: Restriction Enzyme; 5′ cloning site BamH1 (not destroyed); 3′ cloning site BamH1 (not destroyed)
  Sequencing primers: 5′ n/a
Resource information
  A portion of this plasmid was derived from a plasmid made by: Michael Brenner
Terms and licenses: Academic/Nonprofit Terms; Industry Terms: Not Available to Industry
Depositor comments: MyrTdTomato fragment amplified by high fidelity PCR from plasmid pROSA26-mT-mG (www.addgene.org/17787) was InFusion cloned into BamHI site of pGFAP-EGFR* plasmid obtained from Dr. Eric Holland to construct this plasmid. The ~2.2 kb Gfa2 GFAP promoter in the pGFAP-EGFR* plasmid is presumably the same promoter utilized in the GFAP-tva transgenic mouse in Holland EC and Varmus HE https://doi.org/10.1073/pnas.95.3.1218. Addgene NGS sequencing of this plasmid confirmed the Gfa2 promoter sequence in this plasmid is identical to the hGFAP promoter sequences in other Gfa2 plasmids, such as hGFAP-GFP (http://www.addgene.org/40592/) and hGFAP-Cre (http://www.addgene.org/40591/)
How to cite: pGFAP::MyrTomato was a gift from Robert Benezra (Addgene plasmid # 22671 ; http://n2t.net/addgene:22671 ; RRID:Addgene_22671)
