[The description below was written by a language model from this plasmid's Addgene catalogue record, the feature table of its GenBank file and pLannotate feature annotations shown in this document.]
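Description:
pGFAP::MyrTomato is a mammalian expression plasmid of about 6.9 kb that places a membrane-targeted red fluorescent protein under control of the human GFAP promoter. It is built on the Gfa2-cLac family of vectors, which sit in a pUC-type bacterial backbone. The annotated features include a high-copy ColE1/pUC origin of replication, the β-lactamase gene with its own promoter for ampicillin selection, and remnants of the lac promoter/operator, lacZα and pUC multiple cloning site flanking the expression cassette. No mammalian selection marker or viral element is annotated, so it functions as a plain plasmid for transfection or as a source of a transgene fragment.

The payload is myrtdTomato, an insert of about 1.4 kb encoding the mammalian codon-optimized tandem-dimer DsRed derivative tdTomato with a myristoylation signal, which anchors the fluorophore to cellular membranes and so outlines cell bodies and processes. According to the depositor, this fragment was PCR-amplified from a ROSA26 mT/mG reporter plasmid and inserted by InFusion cloning into the BamHI site of an existing GFAP-promoter plasmid, replacing nothing at the promoter. The roughly 2.2 kb Gfa2 promoter is not labelled in either feature table, but it corresponds to the unannotated human-derived region upstream of the tdTomato coding sequence, where the automated annotation reports only spurious fragment matches to human proteins. Repository sequencing found it identical to the promoter in other Gfa2 plasmids. A short protamine-1 match just downstream of tdTomato probably reflects the 3′ processing region of the parent vector, although the record does not describe it. The construct serves to label GFAP-expressing cells such as astrocytes and astrocyte-like neural stem cells, consistent with the associated study of adult neural stem cells.
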