LOCUS       Exported 6892 bp ds-DNA circular SYN 12-MAY-2021
DEFINITION  synthetic circular DNA
ACCESSION   .
VERSION     .
KEYWORDS    pGFAP::MyrTomato
SOURCE      synthetic DNA construct
  ORGANISM  synthetic DNA construct
REFERENCE   1 (bases 1 to 6892)
  AUTHORS   Nam HS, Benezra R
  TITLE     High levels of Id1 expression define B1 type adult neural stem
            cells.
  JOURNAL   Cell Stem Cell. 2009 Nov 6. 5(5):515-26.
  PUBMED    19896442
REFERENCE   2 (bases 1 to 6892)
  AUTHORS   .
  TITLE     Direct Submission
  JOURNAL   Exported May 12, 2021 from SnapGene Server 1.1.58
            http://www.snapgene.com
FEATURES             Location/Qualifiers
     source          1..6892
                     /organism="synthetic DNA construct"
                     /mol_type="other DNA"
     protein_bind    115..136
                     /label=CAP binding site
                     /bound_moiety="E. coli catabolite activator protein"
                     /note="CAP binding activates transcription in the presence
                     of cAMP."
     promoter        151..181
                     /label=lac promoter
                     /note="promoter for the E. coli lac operon"
     protein_bind    189..205
                     /label=lac operator
                     /bound_moiety="lac repressor encoded by lacI"
                     /note="The lac repressor binds to the lac operator to
                     inhibit transcription in E. coli. This inhibition can be
                     relieved by adding lactose or
                     isopropyl-beta-D-thiogalactopyranoside (IPTG)."
     primer_bind     194..216
                     /label=M13/pUC Reverse
                     /note="In lacZ gene"
     primer_bind     213..229
                     /label=M13 rev
                     /note="common sequencing primer, one of multiple similar
                     variants"
     primer_bind     213..229
                     /label=M13 Reverse
                     /note="In lacZ gene. Also called M13-rev"
     CDS             2506..3936
                     /codon_start=1
                     /product="tandem dimeric (pseudo-monomeric) derivative of
                     DsRed (Shaner et al., 2004)"
                     /label=tdTomato
                     /note="mammalian codon-optimized"
                     /translation="MVSKGEEVIKEFMRFKVRMEGSMNGHEFEIEGEGEGRPYEGTQTA
                     KLKVTKGGPLPFAWDILSPQFMYGSKAYVKHPADIPDYKKLSFPEGFKWERVMNFEDGG
                     LVTVTQDSSLQDGTLIYKVKMRGTNFPPDGPVMQKKTMGWEASTERLYPRDGVLKGEIH
                     QALKLKDGGHYLVEFKTIYMAKKPVQLPGYYYVDTKLDITSHNEDYTIVEQYERSEGRH
                     HLFLGHGTGSTGSGSSGTASSEDNNMAVIKEFMRFKVRMEGSMNGHEFEIEGEGEGRPY
                     EGTQTAKLKVTKGGPLPFAWDILSPQFMYGSKAYVKHPADIPDYKKLSFPEGFKWERVM
                     NFEDGGLVTVTQDSSLQDGTLIYKVKMRGTNFPPDGPVMQKKTMGWEASTERLYPRDGV
                     LKGEIHQALKLKDGGRYLVEFKTIYMAKKPVQLPGYYYVDTKLDITSHNEDYTIVEQYE
                     RSEGRHHLFLYGMDELYK"
     primer_bind     complement(4505..4522)
                     /label=M13 Forward
                     /note="In lacZ gene. Also called M13-F20 or M13 (-21)
                     Forward"
     primer_bind     complement(4505..4521)
                     /label=M13 fwd
                     /note="common sequencing primer, one of multiple similar
                     variants"
     primer_bind     complement(4514..4536)
                     /label=M13/pUC Forward
                     /note="In lacZ gene"
     primer_bind     complement(4730..4749)
                     /label=pRS-marker
                     /note="pRS vectors, use to sequence yeast selectable
                     marker"
     primer_bind     4849..4871
                     /label=pGEX 3'
                     /note="pGEX vectors, reverse primer"
     primer_bind     complement(4909..4927)
                     /label=pBRforEco
                     /note="pBR322 vectors, upsteam of EcoRI site, forward
                     primer"
     promoter        4995..5099
                     /gene="bla"
                     /label=AmpR promoter
     CDS             5100..5960
                     /codon_start=1
                     /gene="bla"
                     /product="beta-lactamase"
                     /label=AmpR
                     /note="confers resistance to ampicillin, carbenicillin, and
                     related antibiotics"
                     /translation="MSIQHFRVALIPFFAAFCLPVFAHPETLVKVKDAEDQLGARVGYI
                     ELDLNSGKILESFRPEERFPMMSTFKVLLCGAVLSRIDAGQEQLGRRIHYSQNDLVEYS
                     PVTEKHLTDGMTVRELCSAAITMSDNTAANLLLTTIGGPKELTAFLHNMGDHVTRLDRW
                     EPELNEAIPNDERDTTMPVAMATTLRKLLTGELLTLASRQQLIDWMEADKVAGPLLRSA
                     LPAGWFIADKSGAGERGSRGIIAALGPDGKPSRIVVIYTTGSQATMDERNRQIAEIGAS
                     LIKHW"
     primer_bind     complement(5318..5337)
                     /label=Amp-R
                     /note="Ampicillin resistance gene, reverse primer"
     rep_origin      6131..6719
                     /direction=RIGHT
                     /label=ori
                     /note="high-copy-number ColE1/pMB1/pBR322/pUC origin of
                     replication"
     primer_bind     6620..6639
                     /label=pBR322ori-F
                     /note="pBR322 origin, forward primer"
     primer_bind     6873..6890
                     /label=L4440
                     /note="L4440 vector, forward primer"
ORIGIN
        1 agcggaagag cgcccaatac gcaaaccgcc tctccccgcg cgttggccga ttcattaatg
       61 cagctggcac gacaggtttc ccgactggaa agcgggcagt gagcgcaacg caattaatgt
      121 gagttagctc actcattagg caccccaggc tttacacttt atgcttccgg ctcgtatgtt
      181 gtgtggaatt gtgagcggat aacaatttca cacaggaaac agctatgaca tgattacgaa
      241 ttcgagctcg gtaccagatc tgagctccca cctccctctc tgtgctggga ctcacagagg
      301 gagacctcag gaggcagtct gtccatcaca tgtccaaatg cagagcatac cctgggctgg
      361 gcgcagtggc gcacaactgt aattccagca ctttgggagg ctgatgtgga aggatcactt
      421 gagcccagaa gttctagacc agcctgggca acatggcaag accctatctc tacaaaaaaa
      481 gttaaaaaat cagccacgtg tggtgacaca cacctgtagt cccagctatt caggaggctg
      541 aggtgagggg atcacttaag gctgggaggt tgaggctgca gtgagtcgtg gttgcgccac
      601 tgcactccag cctgggcaac agtgagaccc tgtctcaaaa gacaaaaaaa aaaaaaaaaa
      661 aaaaaagaac atatcctggt gtggagtagg ggacgctgct ctgacagagg ctcgggggcc
      721 tgagctggct ctgtgagctg gggaggaggc agacagccag gccttgtctg caagcagacc
      781 tggcagcatt gggctggccg ccccccaggg cctcctcttc atgcccagtg aatgactcac
      841 cttggcacag acacaatgtt cggggtgggc acagtgcctg cttcccgccg caccccagcc
      901 cccctcaaat gccttccgag aagcccattg agcagggggc ttgcattgca ccccagcctg
      961 acagcctggc atcttgggat aaaagcagca cagcccccta ggggctgccc ttgctgtgtg
     1021 gcgccaccgg cggtggagaa caaggctcta ttcagcctgt gcccaggaaa ggggatcagg
     1081 ggatgcccag gcatggacag tgggtggcag ggggggagag gagggctgtc tgcttcccag
     1141 aagtccaagg acacaaatgg gtgaggggac tgggcagggt tctgaccctg tgggaccaga
     1201 gtggagggcg tagatggacc tgaagtctcc agggacaaca gggcccaggt ctcaggctcc
     1261 tagttgggcc cagtggctcc agcgtttcca aacccatcca tccccagagg ttcttcccat
     1321 ctctccaggc tgatgtgtgg gaactcgagg aaataaatct ccagtgggag acggaggggt
     1381 ggccagggaa acggggcgct gcaggaataa agacgagcca gcacagccag ctcatgtgta
     1441 acggctttgt ggagctgtca aggcctggtc tctgggagag aggcacaggg aggccagaca
     1501 aggaaggggt gacctggagg gacagatcca ggggctaaag tcctgataag gcaagagagt
     1561 gccggccccc tcttgcccta tcaggacctc cactgccaca tagaggccat gattgaccct
     1621 tagacaaagg gctggtgtcc aatcccagcc cccagcccca gaactccagg gaatgaatgg
     1681 gcagagagca ggaatgtggg acatctgtgt tcaagggaag gactccagga gtctgctggg
     1741 aatgaggcct agtaggaaat gaggtggccc ttgagggtac agaacaggtt cattcttcgc
     1801 caaattccca gcaccttgca ggcacttaca gctgagtgag ataatgcctg ggttatgaaa
     1861 tcaaaaagtt ggaaagcagg tcagaggtca tctggtacag cccttccttc cctttttttt
     1921 tttttttttt gtgagacaag gtctctctct gttgcccagg ctggagtggc gcaaacacag
     1981 ctcactgcag cctcaaccta ctgggctcaa gcaatcctcc agcctcagcc tcccaaagtg
     2041 ctgggattac aagcatgagc caccccactc agccctttcc ttccttttta attgatgcat
     2101 aataattgta agtattcatc atggtccaac caaccctttc ttgacccacc ttcctagaga
     2161 gagggtcctc ttgcttcagc ggtcagggcc ccagacccat ggtctggctc caggtaccac
     2221 ctgcctcatg caggagttgg cgtgcccagg aagctctgcc tctgggcaca gtgacctcag
     2281 tggggtgagg ggagctctcc ccatagctgg gctgcggccc aaccccaccc cctcaggcta
     2341 tgccaggggg tgttgccagg ggcacccggg catcgccagt ctagcccact ccttcataaa
     2401 gccctcgcat cccaggagcg agcagagcca gagcaggttg gagaggagac gcatcacctc
     2461 cgctgctcgc ggggatccac catgggttgc tgtttctcca agaccatggt gagcaaggga
     2521 gaggaggtca tcaaagagtt catgcgcttc aaggtgcgca tggagggctc catgaacggc
     2581 cacgagttcg agatcgaggg cgagggcgag ggccgcccct acgagggcac ccagaccgcc
     2641 aagctgaagg tgaccaaggg cggccccctg cccttcgcct gggacatcct gtccccccag
     2701 ttcatgtacg gctccaaggc gtacgtgaag caccccgccg acatccccga ttacaagaag
     2761 ctgtccttcc ccgagggctt caagtgggag cgcgtgatga acttcgagga cggcggtctg
     2821 gtgaccgtga cccaggactc ctccctgcag gacggcacgc tgatctacaa ggtgaagatg
     2881 cgcggcacca acttcccccc cgacggcccc gtaatgcaga agaagaccat gggctgggag
     2941 gcctccaccg agcgcctgta cccccgcgac ggcgtgctga agggcgagat ccaccaggcc
     3001 ctgaagctga aggacggcgg ccactacctg gtggagttca agaccatcta catggccaag
     3061 aagcccgtgc aactgcccgg ctactactac gtggacacca agctggacat cacctcccac
     3121 aacgaggact acaccatcgt ggaacagtac gagcgctccg agggccgcca ccacctgttc
     3181 ctggggcatg gcaccggcag caccggcagc ggcagctccg gcaccgcctc ctccgaggac
     3241 aacaacatgg ccgtcatcaa agagttcatg cgcttcaagg tgcgcatgga gggctccatg
     3301 aacggccacg agttcgagat cgagggcgag ggcgagggcc gcccctacga gggcacccag
     3361 accgccaagc tgaaggtgac caagggcggc cccctgccct tcgcctggga catcctgtcc
     3421 ccccagttca tgtacggctc caaggcgtac gtgaagcacc ccgccgacat ccccgattac
     3481 aagaagctgt ccttccccga gggcttcaag tgggagcgcg tgatgaactt cgaggacggc
     3541 ggtctggtga ccgtgaccca ggactcctcc ctgcaggacg gcacgctgat ctacaaggtg
     3601 aagatgcgcg gcaccaactt cccccccgac ggccccgtaa tgcagaagaa gaccatgggc
     3661 tgggaggcct ccaccgagcg cctgtacccc cgcgacggcg tgctgaaggg cgagatccac
     3721 caggccctga agctgaagga cggcggccgc tacctggtgg agttcaagac catctacatg
     3781 gccaagaagc ccgtgcaact gcccggctac tactacgtgg acaccaagct ggacatcacc
     3841 tcccacaacg aggactacac catcgtggaa cagtacgagc gctccgaggg ccgccaccac
     3901 ctgttcctgt acggcatgga cgagctgtac aagtaaggat ccgcagatcc cggccagata
     3961 ccgatgctgc cgcagcaaaa gcaggagcag atgccgccgt cgcaggcgaa gatgtcgcag
     4021 acggaggagg cgatgctgcc ggcggaggag gcgaagtaag tagagggctg ggctgggctg
     4081 tggggggtgt ggggtgcggg actgggcagt ctgggagtcc ctctcaccac ttttcttacc
     4141 tttctaggat gctgccgtcg ccgccgctca tacaccataa ggtgtaaaaa atactagatg
     4201 cacagaatag caagtccatc aaaactcctg cgtgagaatt ttaccagact tcaagagcat
     4261 ctcgccacat cttgaaaaat gccaccgtcc gatgaaaaac aggagcctgc taaggaacaa
     4321 tgccacctgt caataaatgt tgaaaactca tcccattcct gcctcttggt ccttgggctt
     4381 ggggaggggt gcgcggatgt ggttagggaa catgactggt caaatgggaa gggcttcaaa
     4441 agaattccca atattgacta ccaagccacc tgtacagatc tgcctgcagg catgcaagct
     4501 tggcactggc cgtcgtttta caacgtcgtg actgggaaaa ccctggcgtt acccaactta
     4561 atcgccttgc agcacatccc cctttcgcca gctggcgtaa tagcgaagag gcccgcaccg
     4621 atcgcccttc ccaacagttg cgcagcctga atggcgaatg gcgcctgatg cggtattttc
     4681 tccttacgca tctgtgcggt atttcacacc gcatatggtg cactctcagt acaatctgct
     4741 ctgatgccgc atagttaagc cagccccgac acccgccaac acccgctgac gcgccctgac
     4801 gggcttgtct gctcccggca tccgcttaca gacaagctgt gaccgtctcc gggagctgca
     4861 tgtgtcagag gttttcaccg tcatcaccga aacgcgcgag acgaaagggc ctcgtgatac
     4921 gcctattttt ataggttaat gtcatgataa taatggtttc ttagacgtca ggtggcactt
     4981 ttcggggaaa tgtgcgcgga acccctattt gtttattttt ctaaatacat tcaaatatgt
     5041 atccgctcat gagacaataa ccctgataaa tgcttcaata atattgaaaa aggaagagta
     5101 tgagtattca acatttccgt gtcgccctta ttcccttttt tgcggcattt tgccttcctg
     5161 tttttgctca cccagaaacg ctggtgaaag taaaagatgc tgaagatcag ttgggtgcac
     5221 gagtgggtta catcgaactg gatctcaaca gcggtaagat ccttgagagt tttcgccccg
     5281 aagaacgttt tccaatgatg agcactttta aagttctgct atgtggcgcg gtattatccc
     5341 gtattgacgc cgggcaagag caactcggtc gccgcataca ctattctcag aatgacttgg
     5401 ttgagtactc accagtcaca gaaaagcatc ttacggatgg catgacagta agagaattat
     5461 gcagtgctgc cataaccatg agtgataaca ctgcggccaa cttacttctg acaacgatcg
     5521 gaggaccgaa ggagctaacc gcttttttgc acaacatggg ggatcatgta actcgccttg
     5581 atcgttggga accggagctg aatgaagcca taccaaacga cgagcgtgac accacgatgc
     5641 ctgtagcaat ggcaacaacg ttgcgcaaac tattaactgg cgaactactt actctagctt
     5701 cccggcaaca attaatagac tggatggagg cggataaagt tgcaggacca cttctgcgct
     5761 cggcccttcc ggctggctgg tttattgctg ataaatctgg agccggtgag cgtgggtctc
     5821 gcggtatcat tgcagcactg gggccagatg gtaagccctc ccgtatcgta gttatctaca
     5881 cgacggggag tcaggcaact atggatgaac gaaatagaca gatcgctgag ataggtgcct
     5941 cactgattaa gcattggtaa ctgtcagacc aagtttactc atatatactt tagattgatt
     6001 taaaacttca tttttaattt aaaaggatct aggtgaagat cctttttgat aatctcatga
     6061 ccaaaatccc ttaacgtgag ttttcgttcc actgagcgtc agaccccgta gaaaagatca
     6121 aaggatcttc ttgagatcct ttttttctgc gcgtaatctg ctgcttgcaa acaaaaaaac
     6181 caccgctacc agcggtggtt tgtttgccgg atcaagagct accaactctt tttccgaagg
     6241 taactggctt cagcagagcg cagataccaa atactgttct tctagtgtag ccgtagttag
     6301 gccaccactt caagaactct gtagcaccgc ctacatacct cgctctgcta atcctgttac
     6361 cagtggctgc tgccagtggc gataagtcgt gtcttaccgg gttggactca agacgatagt
     6421 taccggataa ggcgcagcgg tcgggctgaa cggggggttc gtgcacacag cccagcttgg
     6481 agcgaacgac ctacaccgaa ctgagatacc tacagcgtga gctatgagaa agcgccacgc
     6541 ttcccgaagg gagaaaggcg gacaggtatc cggtaagcgg cagggtcgga acaggagagc
     6601 gcacgaggga gcttccaggg ggaaacgcct ggtatcttta tagtcctgtc gggtttcgcc
     6661 acctctgact tgagcgtcga tttttgtgat gctcgtcagg ggggcggagc ctatggaaaa
     6721 acgccagcaa cgcggccttt ttacggttcc tggccttttg ctggcctttt gctcacatgt
     6781 tctttcctgc gttatcccct gattctgtgg ataaccgtat taccgccttt gagtgagctg
     6841 ataccgctcg ccgcagccga acgaccgagc gcagcgagtc agtgagcgag ga
//
