Features (pLannotate 1.2.2; 16 found; start..end, strand, type, name):
      1..93      +  CDS            lacI (fragment): lac repressor; lacI; The lac repressor binds to the lac operator to inhibit transcription in E. coli. This inhibition can be relieved by adding lactose or isopropyl-β-D-thiogalactopyranoside (IPTG).
    106..127     +  protein_bind   CAP binding site: CAP binding activates transcription in the presence of cAMP. E. coli catabolite activator protein
    142..172     +  promoter       lac promoter: promoter for the E. coli lac operon
    180..196     +  protein_bind   lac operator: The lac repressor binds to the lac operator to inhibit transcription in E. coli. This inhibition can be relieved by adding lactose or isopropyl-β-D-thiogalactopyranoside (IPTG). lac repressor encoded by lacI
    229..246     +  misc_feature   MCS (fragment): pUC18/19 multiple cloning site
    333..593     -  CDS            GVQW1 (fragment): GVQW1_HUMAN - Also known as TIGD1L2. Experimental evidence at transcript level: Swiss-Prot protein existence level 2. From Homo sapiens (Human).
   1972..2067    +  CDS            C14orf178 (fragment): CN178_HUMAN - Experimental evidence at transcript level: Swiss-Prot protein existence level 2. From Homo sapiens (Human).
   2498..3927    +  CDS            tdTomato (fragment): tandem dimeric (pseudo-monomeric) derivative of DsRed (Shaner et al., 2004) mammalian codon-optimized
   3948..3995    +  CDS            PRM1 (fragment): HSP1_RABIT - Also known as PRM-1. Experimental evidence at protein level: Swiss-Prot protein existence level 1. Protamines substitute for histones in the chromatin of sperm during the haploid phase of spermatogenesis. They compact sperm DNA into a highly condensed, stable and inactive complex. From Oryctolagus cuniculus (Rabbit).
   4475..4493    +  misc_feature   MCS (fragment): pUC18/19 multiple cloning site
   4496..4650    +  CDS            lacZα (fragment): LacZα fragment of β-galactosidase; lacZ fragment
   4656..4755    -  misc_feature   bom (fragment): basis of mobility region from pBR322
   4857..4892    -  CDS            rop (fragment): Rop protein, which maintains plasmids at low copy number; rop
   4987..5091    +  promoter       AmpR promoter: bla
   5092..5952    +  CDS            AmpR: β-lactamase; bla; confers resistance to ampicillin, carbenicillin, and related antibiotics
   6123..6711    +  rep_origin     ori: high-copy-number ColE1/pMB1/pBR322/pUC origin of replication
>Addgene plasmid #22671 | pGFAP::MyrTomato | depositor full sequence | sequence record 299705 | pGFAP::MyrTomato sequence 6893 bps
GCGCCCAATACGCAAACCGCCTCTCCCCGCGCGTTGGCCGATTCATTAATGCAGCTGGCACGACAGGTTT
CCCGACTGGAAAGCGGGCAGTGAGCGCAACGCAATTAATGTGAGTTAGCTCACTCATTAGGCACCCCAGG
CTTTACACTTTATGCTTCCGGCTCGTATGTTGTGTGGAATTGTGAGCGGATAACAATTTCACACAGGAAA
CAGCTATGACATGATTACGAATTCGAGCTCGGTACCAGATCTGAGCTCCCACCTCCCTCTCTGTGCTGGG
ACTCACAGAGGGAGACCTCAGGAGGCAGTCTGTCCATCACATGTCCAAATGCAGAGCATACCCTGGGCTG
GGCGCAGTGGCGCACAACTGTAATTCCAGCACTTTGGGAGGCTGATGTGGAAGGATCACTTGAGCCCAGA
AGTTCTAGACCAGCCTGGGCAACATGGCAAGACCCTATCTCTACAAAAAAAGTTAAAAAATCAGCCACGT
GTGGTGACACACACCTGTAGTCCCAGCTATTCAGGAGGCTGAGGTGAGGGGATCACTTAAGGCTGGGAGG
TTGAGGCTGCAGTGAGTCGTGGTTGCGCCACTGCACTCCAGCCTGGGCAACAGTGAGACCCTGTCTCAAA
AGACAAAAAAAAAAAAAAAAAAAAAAAGAACATATCCTGGTGTGGAGTAGGGGACGCTGCTCTGACAGAG
GCTCGGGGGCCTGAGCTGGCTCTGTGAGCTGGGGAGGAGGCAGACAGCCAGGCCTTGTCTGCAAGCAGAC
CTGGCAGCATTGGGCTGGCCGCCCCCCAGGGCCTCCTCTTCATGCCCAGTGAATGACTCACCTTGGCACA
GACACAATGTTCGGGGTGGGCACAGTGCCTGCTTCCCGCCGCACCCCAGCCCCCCTCAAATGCCTTCCGA
GAAGCCCATTGAGCAGGGGGCTTGCATTGCACCCCAGCCTGACAGCCTGGCATCTTGGGATAAAAGCAGC
ACAGCCCCCTAGGGGCTGCCCTTGCTGTGTGGCGCCACCGGCGGTGGAGAACAAGGCTCTATTCAGCCTG
TGCCCAGGAAAGGGGATCAGGGGATGCCCAGGCATGGACAGTGGGTGGCAGGGGGGGAGAGGAGGGCTGT
CTGCTTCCCAGAAGTCCAAGGACACAAATGGGTGAGGGGACTGGGCAGGGTTCTGACCCTGTGGGACCAG
AGTGGAGGGCGTAGATGGACCTGAAGTCTCCAGGGACAACAGGGCCCAGGTCTCAGGCTCCTAGTTGGGC
CCAGTGGCTCCAGCGTTTCCAAACCCATCCATCCCCAGAGGTTCTTCCCATCTCTCCAGGCTGATGTGTG
GGAACTCGAGGAAATAAATCTCCAGTGGGAGACGGAGGGGTGGCCAGGGAAACGGGGCGCTGCAGGAATA
AAGACGAGCCAGCACAGCCAGCTCATGTGTAACGGCTTTGTGGAGCTGTCAAGGCCTGGTCTCTGGGAGA
GAGGCACAGGGAGGCCAGACAAGGAAGGGGTGACCTGGAGGGACAGATCCAGGGGCTAAAGTCCTGATAA
GGCAAGAGAGTGCCGGCCCCCTCTTGCCCTATCAGGACCTCCACTGCCACATAGAGGCCATGATTGACCC
TTAGACAAAGGGCTGGTGTCCAATCCCAGCCCCCAGCCCCAGAACTCCAGGGAATGAATGGGCAGAGAGC
AGGAATGTGGGACATCTGTGTTCAAGGGAAGGACTCCAGGAGTCTGCTGGGAATGAGGCCTAGTAGGAAA
TGAGGTGGCCCTTGAGGGTACAGAACAGGTTCATTCTTCGCCAAATTCCCAGCACCTTGCAGGCACTTAC
AGCTGAGTGAGATAATGCCTGGGTTATGAAATCAAAAAGTTGGAAAGCAGGTCAGAGGTCATCTGGTACA
GCCCTTCCTTCCCTTTTTTTTTTTTTTTTTTTGTGAGACAAGGTCTCTCTCTGTTGCCCAGGCTGGAGTG
GCGCAAACACAGCTCACTGCAGCCTCAACCTACTGGGCTCAAGCAATCCTCCAGCCTCAGCCTCCCAAAG
TGCTGGGATTACAAGCATGAGCCACCCCACTCAGCCCTTTCCTTCCTTTTTAATTGATGCATAATAATTG
TAAGTATTCATCATGGTCCAACCAACCCTTTCTTGACCCACCTTCCTAGAGAGAGGGTCCTCTTGCTTCA
GCGGTCAGGGCCCCAGACCCATGGTCTGGCTCCAGGTACCACCTGCCTCATGCAGGAGTTGGCGTGCCCA
GGAAGCTCTGCCTCTGGGCACAGTGACCTCAGTGGGGTGAGGGGAGCTCTCCCCATAGCTGGGCTGCGGC
CCAACCCCACCCCCTCAGGCTATGCCAGGGGGTGTTGCCAGGGGCACCCGGGCATCGCCAGTCTAGCCCA
CTCCTTCATAAAGCCCTCGCATCCCAGGAGCGAGCAGAGCCAGAGCAGGTTGGAGAGGAGACGCATCACC
TCCGCTGCTCGCGGGGATCCACCATGGGTTGCTGTTTCTCCAAGACCATGGTGAGCAAGGGAGAGGAGGT
CATCAAAGAGTTCATGCGCTTCAAGGTGCGCATGGAGGGCTCCATGAACGGCCACGAGTTCGAGATCGAG
GGCGAGGGCGAGGGCCGCCCCTACGAGGGCACCCAGACCGCCAAGCTGAAGGTGACCAAGGGCGGCCCCC
TGCCCTTCGCCTGGGACATCCTGTCCCCCCAGTTCATGTACGGCTCCAAGGCGTACGTGAAGCACCCCGC
CGACATCCCCGATTACAAGAAGCTGTCCTTCCCCGAGGGCTTCAAGTGGGAGCGCGTGATGAACTTCGAG
GACGGCGGTCTGGTGACCGTGACCCAGGACTCCTCCCTGCAGGACGGCACGCTGATCTACAAGGTGAAGA
TGCGCGGCACCAACTTCCCCCCCGACGGCCCCGTAATGCAGAAGAAGACCATGGGCTGGGAGGCCTCCAC
CGAGCGCCTGTACCCCCGCGACGGCGTGCTGAAGGGCGAGATCCACCAGGCCCTGAAGCTGAAGGACGGC
GGCCACTACCTGGTGGAGTTCAAGACCATCTACATGGCCAAGAAGCCCGTGCAACTGCCCGGCTACTACT
ACGTGGACACCAAGCTGGACATCACCTCCCACAACGAGGACTACACCATCGTGGAACAGTACGAGCGCTC
CGAGGGCCGCCACCACCTGTTCCTGGGGCATGGCACCGGCAGCACCGGCAGCGGCAGCTCCGGCACCGCC
TCCTCCGAGGACAACAACATGGCCGTCATCAAAGAGTTCATGCGCTTCAAGGTGCGCATGGAGGGCTCCA
TGAACGGCCACGAGTTCGAGATCGAGGGCGAGGGCGAGGGCCGCCCCTACGAGGGCACCCAGACCGCCAA
GCTGAAGGTGACCAAGGGCGGCCCCCTGCCCTTCGCCTGGGACATCCTGTCCCCCCAGTTCATGTACGGC
TCCAAGGCGTACGTGAAGCACCCCGCCGACATCCCCGATTACAAGAAGCTGTCCTTCCCCGAGGGCTTCA
AGTGGGAGCGCGTGATGAACTTCGAGGACGGCGGTCTGGTGACCGTGACCCAGGACTCCTCCCTGCAGGA
CGGCACGCTGATCTACAAGGTGAAGATGCGCGGCACCAACTTCCCCCCCGACGGCCCCGTAATGCAGAAG
AAGACCATGGGCTGGGAGGCCTCCACCGAGCGCCTGTACCCCCGCGACGGCGTGCTGAAGGGCGAGATCC
ACCAGGCCCTGAAGCTGAAGGACGGCGGCCGCTACCTGGTGGAGTTCAAGACCATCTACATGGCCAAGAA
GCCCGTGCAACTGCCCGGCTACTACTACGTGGACACCAAGCTGGACATCACCTCCCACAACGAGGACTAC
ACCATCGTGGAACAGTACGAGCGCTCCGAGGGCCGCCACCACCTGTTCCTGTACGGCATGGACGAGCTGT
ACAAGTAAGGATCCGCAGATCCCGGCCAGATACCGATGCTGCCGCAGCAAAAGCAGGAGCAGATGCCGCC
GTCGCAGGCGAAGATGTCGCAGACGGAGGAGGCGATGCTGCCGGCGGAGGAGGCGAAGTAAGTAGAGGGC
TGGGCTGGGCTGTGGGGGGTGTGGGGTGCGGGACTGGGCAGTCTGGGAGTCCCTCTCACCACTTTTCTTA
CCTTTCTAGGATGCTGCCGTCGCCGCCGCTCATACACCATAAGGTGTAAAAAATACTAGATGCACAGAAT
AGCAAGTCCATCAAAACTCCTGCGTGAGAATTTTACCAGACTTCAAGAGCATCTCGCCACATCTTGAAAA
ATGCCACCGTCCGATGAAAAACAGGAGCCTGCTAAGGAACAATGCCACCTGTCAATAAATGTTGAAAACT
CATCCCATTCCTGCCTCTTGGTCCTTGGGCTTGGGGAGGGGTGCGCGGATGTGGTTAGGGAACATGACTG
GTCAAATGGGAAGGGCTTCAAAAGAATTCCCAATATTGACTACCAAGCCACCTGTACAGATCTGCCTGCA
GGCATGCAAGCTTGGCACTGGCCGTCGTTTTACAACGTCGTGACTGGGAAAACCCTGGCGTTACCCAACT
TAATCGCCTTGCAGCACATCCCCCTTTCGCCAGCTGGCGTAATAGCGAAGAGGCCCGCACCGATCGCCCT
TCCCAACAGTTGCGCAGCCTGAATGGCGAATGGCGCCTGATGCGGTATTTTCTCCTTACGCATCTGTGCG
GTATTTCACACCGCATATGGTGCACTCTCAGTACAATCTGCTCTGATGCCGCATAGTTAAGCCAGCCCCG
ACACCCGCCAACACCCGCTGACGCGCCCTGACGGGCTTGTCTGCTCCCGGCATCCGCTTACAGACAAGCT
GTGACCGTCTCCGGGAGCTGCATGTGTCAGAGGTTTTCACCGTCATCACCGAAACGCGCGAGACGAAAGG
GCCTCGTGATACGCCTATTTTTATAGGTTAATGTCATGATAATAATGGTTTCTTAGACGTCAGGTGGCAC
TTTTCGGGGAAATGTGCGCGGAACCCCTATTTGTTTATTTTTCTAAATACATTCAAATATGTATCCGCTC
ATGAGACAATAACCCTGATAAATGCTTCAATAATATTGAAAAAGGAAGAGTATGAGTATTCAACATTTCC
GTGTCGCCCTTATTCCCTTTTTTGCGGCATTTTGCCTTCCTGTTTTTGCTCACCCAGAAACGCTGGTGAA
AGTAAAAGATGCTGAAGATCAGTTGGGTGCACGAGTGGGTTACATCGAACTGGATCTCAACAGCGGTAAG
ATCCTTGAGAGTTTTCGCCCCGAAGAACGTTTTCCAATGATGAGCACTTTTAAAGTTCTGCTATGTGGCG
CGGTATTATCCCGTATTGACGCCGGGCAAGAGCAACTCGGTCGCCGCATACACTATTCTCAGAATGACTT
GGTTGAGTACTCACCAGTCACAGAAAAGCATCTTACGGATGGCATGACAGTAAGAGAATTATGCAGTGCT
GCCATAACCATGAGTGATAACACTGCGGCCAACTTACTTCTGACAACGATCGGAGGACCGAAGGAGCTAA
CCGCTTTTTTGCACAACATGGGGGATCATGTAACTCGCCTTGATCGTTGGGAACCGGAGCTGAATGAAGC
CATACCAAACGACGAGCGTGACACCACGATGCCTGTAGCAATGGCAACAACGTTGCGCAAACTATTAACT
GGCGAACTACTTACTCTAGCTTCCCGGCAACAATTAATAGACTGGATGGAGGCGGATAAAGTTGCAGGAC
CACTTCTGCGCTCGGCCCTTCCGGCTGGCTGGTTTATTGCTGATAAATCTGGAGCCGGTGAGCGTGGGTC
TCGCGGTATCATTGCAGCACTGGGGCCAGATGGTAAGCCCTCCCGTATCGTAGTTATCTACACGACGGGG
AGTCAGGCAACTATGGATGAACGAAATAGACAGATCGCTGAGATAGGTGCCTCACTGATTAAGCATTGGT
AACTGTCAGACCAAGTTTACTCATATATACTTTAGATTGATTTAAAACTTCATTTTTAATTTAAAAGGAT
CTAGGTGAAGATCCTTTTTGATAATCTCATGACCAAAATCCCTTAACGTGAGTTTTCGTTCCACTGAGCG
TCAGACCCCGTAGAAAAGATCAAAGGATCTTCTTGAGATCCTTTTTTTCTGCGCGTAATCTGCTGCTTGC
AAACAAAAAAACCACCGCTACCAGCGGTGGTTTGTTTGCCGGATCAAGAGCTACCAACTCTTTTTCCGAA
GGTAACTGGCTTCAGCAGAGCGCAGATACCAAATACTGTCCTTCTAGTGTAGCCGTAGTTAGGCCACCAC
TTCAAGAACTCTGTAGCACCGCCTACATACCTCGCTCTGCTAATCCTGTTACCAGTGGCTGCTGCCAGTG
GCGATAAGTCGTGTCTTACCGGGTTGGACTCAAGACGATAGTTACCGGATAAGGCGCAGCGGTCGGGCTG
AACGGGGGGTTCGTGCACACAGCCCAGCTTGGAGCGAACGACCTACACCGAACTGAGATACCTACAGCGT
GAGCTATGAGAAAGCGCCACGCTTCCCGAAGGGAGAAAGGCGGACAGGTATCCGGTAAGCGGCAGGGTCG
GAACAGGAGAGCGCACGAGGGAGCTTCCAGGGGGAAACGCCTGGTATCTTTATAGTCCTGTCGGGTTTCG
CCACCTCTGACTTGAGCGTCGATTTTTGTGATGCTCGTCAGGGGGGCGGAGCCTATGGAAAAACGCCAGC
AACGCGGCCTTTTTACGGTTCCTGGCCTTTTGCTGGCCTTTTGCTCACATGTTCTTTCCTGCGTTATCCC
CTGATTCTGTGGATAACCGTATTACCGCCTTTGAGTGAGCTGATACCGCTCGCCGCAGCCGAACGACCGA
GCGCAGCGAGTCAGTGAGCGAGGAAGCGGAAGA
