>Addgene plasmid #22671 | pGFAP::MyrTomato | addgene partial sequence | sequence record 28528 | 22671 with GFApro-F 5'-ACTCCTTCATAAAGCCCTCG
AGCAGGTTGGAGAGGAGACGCATCACCTCCGCTGCTCGCGGGGATCCACCATGGGTTGCTGTTTCTCCAA
GACCATGGTGAGCAAGGGAGAGGAGGTCATCAAAGAGTTCATGCGCTTCAAGGTGCGCATGGAGGGCTCC
ATGAACGGCCACGAGTTCGAGATCGAGGGCGAGGGCGAGGGCCGCCCCTACGAGGGCACCCAGACCGCCA
AGCTGAAGGTGACCAAGGGCGGCCCCCTGCCCTTCGCCTGGGACATCCTGTCCCCCCAGTTCATGTACGG
CTCCAAGGCGTACGTGAAGCACCCCGCCGACATCCCCGATTACAAGAAGCTGTCCTTCCCCGAGGGCTTC
AAGTGGGAGCGCGTGATGAACTTCGAGGACGGCGGTCTGGTGACCGTGACCCAGGACTCCTCCCTGCAGG
ACGGCACGCTGATCTACAAGGTGAAGATGCGCGGCACCAACTTCCCCCCCGACGGCCCCGTAATGCAGAA
GAAGACCATGGGCTGGGAGGCCTCCACCGAGCGCCTGTACCCCCGCGACGGCGTGCTGAAGGGCGAGATC
CACCAGGCCCTGAAGCTGAAGGACGGCGGCCACTACCTGGTGGAGTTCAAGACCATCTACATGGNCAAGA
AGCCCGTGCAACTGCCC
